>Addgene plasmid #140102 | pDECKO_mCherry_CEACAM1 | addgene full sequence | sequence record 305790 | Addgene NGS Result
GACCTACACCGAACTGAGATACCTACAGCGTGAGCTATGAGAAAGCGCCACGCTTCCCGAAGGGAGAAAG
GCGGACAGGTATCCGGTAAGCGGCAGGGTCGGAACAGGAGAGCGCACGAGGGAGCTTCCAGGGGGAAACG
CCTGGTATCTTTATAGTCCTGTCGGGTTTCGCCACCTCTGACTTGAGCGTCGATTTTTGTGATGCTCGTC
AGGGGGGCGGAGCCTATGGAAAAACGCCAGCAACGCGGCCTTTTTACGGTTCCTGGCCTTTTGCTGGCCT
TTTGCTCACATGTTCTTTCCTGCGTTATCCCCTGATTCTGTGGATAACCGTATTACCGCCTTTGAGTGAG
CTGATACCGCTCGCCGCAGCCGAACGACCGAGCGCAGCGAGTCAGTGAGCGAGGAAGCGGAAGAGCGCCC
AATACGCAAACCGCCTCTCCCCGCGCGTTGGCCGATTCATTAATGCAGCTGGCACGACAGGTTTCCCGAC
TGGAAAGCGGGCAGTGAGCGCAACGCAATTAATGTGAGTTAGCTCACTCATTAGGCACCCCAGGCTTTAC
ACTTTATGCTTCCGGCTCGTATGTTGTGTGGAATTGTGAGCGGATAACAATTTCACACAGGAAACAGCTA
TGACCATGATTACGCCAAGCGCGCAATTAACCCTCACTAAAGGGAACAAAAGCTGGAGCTGCAAGCTTAA
TGTAGTCTTATGCAATACTCTTGTAGTCTTGCAACATGGTAACGATGAGTTAGCAACATGCCTTACAAGG
AGAGAAAAAGCACCGTGCATGCCGATTGGTGGAAGTAAGGTGGTACGATCGTGCCTTATTAGGAAGGCAA
CAGACGGGTCTGACATGGATTGGACGAACCACTGAATTGCCGCATTGCAGAGATATTGTATTTAAGTGCC
TAGCTCGATACATAAACGGGTCTCTCTGGTTAGACCAGATCTGAGCCTGGGAGCTCTCTGGCTAACTAGG
GAACCCACTGCTTAAGCCTCAATAAAGCTTGCCTTGAGTGCTTCAAGTAGTGTGTGCCCGTCTGTTGTGT
GACTCTGGTAACTAGAGATCCCTCAGACCCTTTTAGTCAGTGTGGAAAATCTCTAGCAGTGGCGCCCGAA
CAGGGACTTGAAAGCGAAAGGGAAACCAGAGGAGCTCTCTCGACGCAGGACTCGGCTTGCTGAAGCGCGC
ACGGCAAGAGGCGAGGGGCGGCGACTGGTGAGTACGCCAAAAATTTTGACTAGCGGAGGCTAGAAGGAGA
GAGATGGGTGCGAGAGCGTCAGTATTAAGCGGGGGAGAATTAGATCGCGATGGGAAAAAATTCGGTTAAG
GCCAGGGGGAAAGAAAAAATATAAATTAAAACATATAGTATGGGCAAGCAGGGAGCTAGAACGATTCGCA
GTTAATCCTGGCCTGTTAGAAACATCAGAAGGCTGTAGACAAATACTGGGACAGCTACAACCATCCCTTC
AGACAGGATCAGAAGAACTTAGATCATTATATAATACAGTAGCAACCCTCTATTGTGTGCATCAAAGGAT
AGAGATAAAAGACACCAAGGAAGCTTTAGACAAGATAGAGGAAGAGCAAAACAAAAGTAAGACCACCGCA
CAGCAAGCGGCCGCTGATCTTCAGACCTGGAGGAGGAGATATGAGGGACAATTGGAGAAGTGAATTATAT
AAATATAAAGTAGTAAAAATTGAACCATTAGGAGTAGCACCCACCAAGGCAAAGAGAAGAGTGGTGCAGA
GAGAAAAAAGAGCAGTGGGAATAGGAGCTTTGTTCCTTGGGTTCTTGGGAGCAGCAGGAAGCACTATGGG
CGCAGCGTCAATGACGCTGACGGTACAGGCCAGACAATTATTGTCTGGTATAGTGCAGCAGCAGAACAAT
TTGCTGAGGGCTATTGAGGCGCAACAGCATCTGTTGCAACTCACAGTCTGGGGCATCAAGCAGCTCCAGG
CAAGAATCCTGGCTGTGGAAAGATACCTAAAGGATCAACAGCTCCTGGGGATTTGGGGTTGCTCTGGAAA
ACTCATTTGCACCACTGCTGTGCCTTGGAATGCTAGTTGGAGTAATAAATCTCTGGAACAGATTTGGAAT
CACACGACCTGGATGGAGTGGGACAGAGAAATTAACAATTACACAAGCTTAATACACTCCTTAATTGAAG
AATCGCAAAACCAGCAAGAAAAGAATGAACAAGAATTATTGGAATTAGATAAATGGGCAAGTTTGTGGAA
TTGGTTTAACATAACAAATTGGCTGTGGTATATAAAATTATTCATAATGATAGTAGGAGGCTTGGTAGGT
TTAAGAATAGTTTTTGCTGTACTTTCTATAGTGAATAGAGTTAGGCAGGGATATTCACCATTATCGTTTC
AGACCCACCTCCCAACCCCGAGGGGACCCAGAGAGGGCCTATTTCCCATGATTCCTTCATATTTGCATAT
ACGATACAAGGCTGTTAGAGAGATAATTAGAATTAATTTGACTGTAAACACAAAGATATTAGTACAAAAT
ACGTGACGTAGAAAGTAATAATTTCTTGGGTAGTTTGCAGTTTTAAAATTATGTTTTAAAATGGACTATC
ATATGCTTACCGTAACTTGAAAGTATTTCGATTTCTTGGCTTTATATATCTTGTGGAAAGGACGAAACAC
CGGTTATTGGCGTGGCAGGTATGTTTTAGAGCTAGAAATAGCAAGTTAAAATAAGGCTAGTCCGTTATCA
ACTTGAAAAAGTGGCACCGAGTCGGTGCTTTTTTGAACGCTGACGTCATCAACCCGCTCCAAGGAATCGC
GGGCCCAGTGTCACTAGGCGGGAACACCCAGCGCGCGTGCGCCCTGGCAGGAAGATGGCTGTGAGGGACA
GGGGAGTGGCGCCCTGCAATATTTGCATGTCGCTATGTGTTCTGGGAAATCACCATAAACGTGAAATGTC
TTTGGATTTGGGAGTCTTATAAGTTCTGTATGAGACCACTCTTTCCCGACAGGGTTTATGCTGAGGGGTT
TTAGAGCTAGAAATAGCAAGTTAAAATAAGGCTAGTCCGTTATCAACTTGAAAAAGTGGCACCGAGTCGG
TGCTTTTTTAAGCTTGGCGTAACTAGATCTTGAGACAAATGGCAGTATTCATCCACAATTTTAAAAGAAA
AGGGGGGATTGGGGGGTACAGTGCAGGGGAAAGAATAGTAGACATAATAGCAACAGACATACAAACTAAA
GAATTACAAAAACAAATTACAAAAATTCAAAATTTTCGGGTTTATTACAGGGACAGCAGAGATCCACTTT
GGCGCCGGCTCGAGGGGGCCCGGGTGCAAAGATGGATAAAGTTTTAAACAGAGAGGAATCTTTGCAGCTA
ATGGACCTTCTAGGTCTTGAAAGGAGTGGGAATTGGCTCCGGTGCCCGTCAGTGGGCAGAGCGCACATCG
CCCACAGTCCCCGAGAAGTTGGGGGGAGGGGTCGGCAATTGATCCGGTGCCTAGAGAAGGTGGCGCGGGG
TAAACTGGGAAAGTGATGTCGTGTACTGGCTCCGCCTTTTTCCCGAGGGTGGGGGAGAACCGTATATAAG
TGCAGTAGTCGCCGTGAACGTTCTTTTTCGCAACGGGTTTGCCGCCAGAACACAGGTAAGTGCCGTGTGT
GGTTCCCGCGGGCCTGGCCTCTTTACGGGTTATGGCCCTTGCGTGCCTTGAATTACTTCCACCTGGCTGC
AGTACGTGATTCTTGATCCCGAGCTTCGGGTTGGAAGTGGGTGGGAGAGTTCGAGGCCTTGCGCTTAAGG
AGCCCCTTCGCCTCGTGCTTGAGTTGAGGCCTGGCCTGGGCGCTGGGGCCGCCGCGTGCGAATCTGGTGG
CACCTTCGCGCCTGTCTCGCTGCTTTCGATAAGTCTCTAGCCATTTAAAATTTTTGATGACCTGCTGCGA
CGCTTTTTTTCTGGCAAGATAGTCTTGTAAATGCGGGCCAAGATCTGCACACTGGTATTTCGGTTTTTGG
GGCCGCGGGCGGCGACGGGGCCCGTGCGTCCCAGCGCACATGTTCGGCGAGGCGGGGCCTGCGAGCGCGG
CCACCGAGAATCGGACGGGGGTAGTCTCAAGCTGGCCGGCCTGCTCTGGTGCCTGGCCTCGCGCCGCCGT
GTATCGCCCCGCCCTGGGCGGCAAGGCTGGCCCGGTCGGCACCAGTTGCGTGAGCGGAAAGATGGCCGCT
TCCCGGCCCTGCTGCAGGGAGCTCAAAATGGAGGACGCGGCGCTCGGGAGAGCGGGCGGGTGAGTCACCC
ACACAAAGGAAAAGGGCCTTTCCGTCCTCAGCCGTCGCTTCATGTGACTCCACGGAGTACCGGGCGCCGT
CCAGGCACCTCGATTAGTTCTCGAGCTTTTGGAGTACGTCGTCTTTAGGTTGGGGGGAGGGGTTTTATGC
GATGGAGTTTCCCCACACTGAGTGGGTGGAGACTGAAGTTAGGCCAGCTTGGCACTTGATGTAATTCTCC
TTGGAATTTGCCCTTTTTGAGTTTGGATCTTGGTTCATTCTCAAGCCTCAGACAGTGGTTCAAAGTTTTT
TTCTTCCATTTCAGGTGTCGTGACGTACGGCCACCATGACCGAGTACAAGCCCACGGTGCGCCTCGCCAC
CCGCGACGACGTCCCCAGGGCCGTACGCACCCTCGCCGCCGCGTTCGCCGACTACCCCGCCACGCGCCAC
ACCGTCGATCCGGACCGCCACATCGAGCGGGTCACCGAGCTGCAAGAACTCTTCCTCACGCGCGTCGGGC
TCGACATCGGCAAGGTGTGGGTCGCGGACGACGGCGCCGCCGTGGCGGTCTGGACCACGCCGGAGAGCGT
CGAAGCGGGGGCGGTGTTCGCCGAGATCGGCCCGCGCATGGCCGAGTTGAGCGGTTCCCGGCTGGCCGCG
CAGCAACAGATGGAAGGCCTCCTGGCGCCGCACCGGCCCAAGGAGCCCGCGTGGTTCCTGGCCACCGTCG
GAGTCTCGCCCGACCACCAGGGCAAGGGTCTGGGCAGCGCCGTCGTGCTCCCCGGAGTGGAGGCGGCCGA
GCGCGCCGGGGTGCCCGCCTTCCTGGAGACCTCCGCGCCCCGCAACCTCCCCTTCTACGAGCGGCTCGGC
TTCACCGTCACCGCCGACGTCGAGGTGCCCGAAGGACCGCGCACCTGGTGCATGACCCGCAAGCCCGGTG
CCGGATCGGGAGAGGGCAGAGGAAGTCTGCTAACATGCGGTGACGTCGAGGAGAATCCTGGCCCACCGGT
CGCCACCATGGTGAGCAAGGGCGAGGAGGATAACATGGCCATCATCAAGGAGTTCATGCGCTTCAAGGTG
CACATGGAGGGCTCCGTGAACGGCCACGAGTTCGAGATCGAGGGCGAGGGCGAGGGCCGCCCCTACGAGG
GCACCCAGACCGCCAAGCTGAAGGTGACCAAGGGTGGCCCCCTGCCCTTCGCCTGGGACATCCTGTCCCC
TCAGTTCATGTACGGCTCCAAGGCCTACGTGAAGCACCCCGCCGACATCCCCGACTACTTGAAGCTGTCC
TTCCCCGAGGGCTTCAAGTGGGAGCGCGTGATGAACTTCGAGGACGGCGGCGTGGTGACCGTGACCCAGG
ACTCCTCCCTGCAGGACGGCGAGTTCATCTACAAGGTGAAGCTGCGCGGCACCAACTTCCCCTCCGACGG
CCCCGTAATGCAGAAGAAGACCATGGGCTGGGAGGCCTCCTCCGAGCGGATGTACCCCGAGGACGGCGCC
CTGAAGGGCGAGATCAAGCAGAGGCTGAAGCTGAAGGACGGCGGCCACTACGACGCTGAGGTCAAGACCA
CCTACAAGGCCAAGAAGCCCGTGCAGCTGCCCGGCGCCTACAACGTCAACATCAAGTTGGACATCACCTC
CCACAACGAGGACTACACCATCGTGGAACAGTACGAACGCGCCGAGGGCCGCCACTCCACCGGCGGCATG
GACGAGCTGTACAAGTAAACGCGTTAAGTCGACAATCAACCTCTGGATTACAAAATTTGTGAAAGATTGA
CTGGTATTCTTAACTATGTTGCTCCTTTTACGCTATGTGGATACGCTGCTTTAATGCCTTTGTATCATGC
TATTGCTTCCCGTATGGCTTTCATTTTCTCCTCCTTGTATAAATCCTGGTTGCTGTCTCTTTATGAGGAG
TTGTGGCCCGTTGTCAGGCAACGTGGCGTGGTGTGCACTGTGTTTGCTGACGCAACCCCCACTGGTTGGG
GCATTGCCACCACCTGTCAGCTCCTTTCCGGGACTTTCGCTTTCCCCCTCCCTATTGCCACGGCGGAACT
CATCGCCGCCTGCCTTGCCCGCTGCTGGACAGGGGCTCGGCTGTTGGGCACTGACAATTCCGTGGTGTTG
TCGGGGAAATCATCGTCCTTTCCTTGGCTGCTCGCCTGTGTTGCCACCTGGATTCTGCGCGGGACGTCCT
TCTGCTACGTCCCTTCGGCCCTCAATCCAGCGGACCTTCCTTCCCGCGGCCTGCTGCCGGCTCTGCGGCC
TCTTCCGCGTCTTCGCCTTCGCCCTCAGACGAGTCGGATCTCCCTTTGGGCCGCCTCCCCGCGTCGACTT
TAAGACCAATGACTTACAAGGCAGCTGTAGATCTTAGCCACTTTTTAAAAGAAAAGGGGGGACTGGAAGG
GCTAATTCACTCCCAACGAAGACAAGATCTGCTTTTTGCTTGTACTGGGTCTCTCTGGTTAGACCAGATC
TGAGCCTGGGAGCTCTCTGGCTAACTAGGGAACCCACTGCTTAAGCCTCAATAAAGCTTGCCTTGAGTGC
TTCAAGTAGTGTGTGCCCGTCTGTTGTGTGACTCTGGTAACTAGAGATCCCTCAGACCCTTTTAGTCAGT
GTGGAAAATCTCTAGCAGTACGTATAGTAGTTCATGTCATCTTATTATTCAGTATTTATAACTTGCAAAG
AAATGAATATCAGAGAGTGAGAGGAACTTGTTTATTGCAGCTTATAATGGTTACAAATAAAGCAATAGCA
TCACAAATTTCACAAATAAAGCATTTTTTTCACTGCATTCTAGTTGTGGTTTGTCCAAACTCATCAATGT
ATCTTATCATGTCTGGCTCTAGCTATCCCGCCCCTAACTCCGCCCATCCCGCCCCTAACTCCGCCCAGTT
CCGCCCATTCTCCGCCCCATGGCTGACTAATTTTTTTTATTTATGCAGAGGCCGAGGCCGCCTCGGCCTC
TGAGCTATTCCAGAAGTAGTGAGGAGGCTTTTTTGGAGGCCTAGGGACGTACCCAATTCGCCCTATAGTG
AGTCGTATTACGCGCGCTCACTGGCCGTCGTTTTACAACGTCGTGACTGGGAAAACCCTGGCGTTACCCA
ACTTAATCGCCTTGCAGCACATCCCCCTTTCGCCAGCTGGCGTAATAGCGAAGAGGCCCGCACCGATCGC
CCTTCCCAACAGTTGCGCAGCCTGAATGGCGAATGGG
[124 nt withheld, positions 7458-7581]
C
[91 nt withheld, positions 7583-7673]
A
[49 nt withheld, positions 7675-7723]
CCTTTGACGTTGGAGTCCACGTTCTTT
[37 nt withheld, positions 7751-7787]
ACCCTATCTCGGTCTATTCTTTTGATTTATAAGGGATTTTGCCGATTTCGGCCTATTGGTTAAAAAATGA
GCTGATTTAACAAAAATTTAACGCGAATTTTAACAAAATATTAACGCTTACAATTTAGGTGGCACTTTTC
GGGGAAATGTGCGCGGAACCCCTATTTGTTTATTTTTCTAAATACATTCAAATATGTATCCGCTCATGAG
ACAATAACCCTGATAAATGCTTCAATAATATTGAAAAAGGAAGAGTATGAGTATTCAACATTTCCGTGTC
GCCCTTATTCCCTTTTTTGCGGCATTTTGCCTTCCTGTTTTTGCTCACCCAGAAACGCTGGTGAAAGTAA
AAGATGCTGAAGATCAGTTGGGTGCACGAGTGGGTTACATCGAACTGGATCTCAACAGCGGTAAGATCCT
TGAGAGTTTTCGCCCCGAAGAACGTTTTCCAATGATGAGCACTTTTAAAGTTCTGCTATGTGGCGCGGTA
TTATCCCGTATTGACGCCGGGCAAGAGCAACTCGGTCGCCGCATACACTATTCTCAGAATGACTTGGTTG
AGTACTCACCAGTCACAGAAAAGCATCTTACGGATGGCATGACAGTAAGAGAATTATGCAGTGCTGCCAT
AACCATGAGTGATAACACTGCGGCCAACTTACTTCTGACAACGATCGGAGGACCGAAGGAGCTAACCGCT
TTTTTGCACAACATGGGGGATCATGTAACTCGCCTTGATCGTTGGGAACCGGAGCTGAATGAAGCCATAC
CAAACGACGAGCGTGACACCACGATGCCTGTAGCAATGGCAACAACGTTGCGCAAACTATTAACTGGCGA
ACTACTTACTCTAGCTTCCCGGCAACAATTAATAGACTGGATGGAGGCGGATAAAGTTGCAGGACCACTT
CTGCGCTCGGCCCTTCCGGCTGGCTGGTTTATTGCTGATAAATCTGGAGCCGGTGAGCGTGGGTCTCGCG
GTATCATTGCAGCACTGGGGCCAGATGGTAAGCCCTCCCGTATCGTAGTTATCTACACGACGGGGAGTCA
GGCAACTATGGATGAACGAAATAGACAGATCGCTGAGATAGGTGCCTCACTGATTAAGCATTGGTAACTG
TCAGACCAAGTTTACTCATATATACTTTAGATTGATTTAAAACTTCATTTTTAATTTAAAAGGATCTAGG
TGAAGATCCTTTTTGATAATCTCATGACCAAAATCCCTTAACGTGAGTTTTCGTTCCACTGAGCGTCAGA
CCCCGTAGAAAAGATCAAAGGATCTTCTTGAGATCCTTTTTTTCTGCGCGTAATCTGCTGCTTGCAAACA
AAAAAACCACCGCTACCAGCGGTGGTTTGTTTGCCGGATCAAGAGCTACCAACTCTTTTTCCGAAGGTAA
CTGGCTTCAGCAGAGCGCAGATACCAAATACTGTTCTTCTAGTGTAGCCGTAGTTAGGCCACCACTTCAA
GAACTCTGTAGCACCGCCTACATACCTCGCTCTGCTAATCCTGTTACCAGTGGCTGCTGCCAGTGGCGAT
AAGTCGTGTCTTACCGGGTTGGACTCAAGACGATAGTTACCGGATAAGGCGCAGCGGTCGGGCTGAACGG
GGGGTTCGTGCACACAGCCCAGCTTGGAGCGAAC
Features (pLannotate 1.2.2; 32 found; start..end, strand, type, name):
    415..507     +  CDS            lacI (fragment): lac repressor; lacI; The lac repressor binds to the lac operator to inhibit transcription in E. coli. This inhibition can be relieved by adding lactose or isopropyl-β-D-thiogalactopyranoside (IPTG).
    520..541     +  protein_bind   CAP binding site: CAP binding activates transcription in the presence of cAMP. E. coli catabolite activator protein
    556..586     +  promoter       lac promoter: promoter for the E. coli lac operon
    594..610     +  protein_bind   lac operator: The lac repressor binds to the lac operator to inhibit transcription in E. coli. This inhibition can be relieved by adding lactose or isopropyl-β-D-thiogalactopyranoside (IPTG). lac repressor encoded by lacI
    655..673     +  promoter       T3 promoter: promoter for bacteriophage T3 RNA polymerase
    701..927     +  promoter       RSV promoter: Rous sarcoma virus enhancer/promoter
    928..1108    +  LTR            5' LTR (truncated): truncated 5' long terminal repeat (LTR) from HIV-1
   1155..1280    +  misc_feature   HIV-1 Ψ: packaging signal of human immunodeficiency virus type 1
   1264..1627    +  CDS            HIV-1 gag (fragment): gag protein from human immunodeficiency virus 1; gag
   1773..2006    +  misc_feature   RRE: The Rev response element (RRE) of HIV-1 allows for Rev-dependent mRNA export from the nucleus to the cytoplasm.
   2383..2409    +  CDS            Rev (fragment): human immunodeficiency virus 1 (HIV-1) Rev protein; rev; enhances nuclear export of unspliced and incompletely spliced viral mRNAs
   2413..2653    +  promoter       U6 promoter: RNA polymerase III promoter for human U6 snRNA
   2683..2758    +  misc_RNA       gRNA scaffold: guide RNA scaffold for the Streptococcus pyogenes CRISPR/Cas9 system
   2765..2979    +  promoter       H1 promoter: human H1 RNA promoter
   3008..3083    +  misc_RNA       gRNA scaffold: guide RNA scaffold for the Streptococcus pyogenes CRISPR/Cas9 system
   3139..3256    +  misc_feature   cPPT/CTS: central polypurine tract and central termination sequence of HIV-1
   3322..3388    +  CDS            small t antigen (fragment): SV40 (simian virus 40) small t antigen
   3414..3625    +  promoter       EF-1α core promoter: core promoter for human elongation factor EF-1α
   3626..4564    +  intron         EF-1α intron A: intron upstream of the start codon of human EF-1α
   4586..5182    +  CDS            PuroR (fragment): puromycin N-acetyltransferase; pac from Streptomyces; confers resistance to puromycin
   5258..5965    +  CDS            mCherry: mCherry is a basic (constitutively fluorescent) red fluorescent protein published in 2004, derived from Discosoma sp.. It is reported to be a very rapidly-maturing monomer with low acid sensitivity.
   5984..6572    +  misc_feature   WPRE: woodchuck hepatitis virus posttranscriptional regulatory element
   6623..6642    +  misc_feature   cPPT/CTS (fragment): central polypurine tract and central termination sequence of HIV-1
   6644..6877    +  LTR            3' LTR (ΔU3): self-inactivating 3' long terminal repeat (LTR) from HIV-1
   6955..7076    +  polyA_signal   SV40 poly(A) signal: SV40 polyadenylation signal
   7116..7251    +  rep_origin     SV40 ori: SV40 origin of replication
   7272..7290    -  promoter       T7 promoter: promoter for bacteriophage T7 RNA polymerase
   7298..7453    +  CDS            lacZα (fragment): LacZα fragment of β-galactosidase; lacZ fragment
   7458..7886    +  rep_origin     f1 ori (sequence partly withheld): f1 bacteriophage origin of replication; arrow indicates direction of (+) strand synthesis
   7939..8043    +  promoter       AmpR promoter: bla
   8044..8904    +  CDS            AmpR: β-lactamase; bla; confers resistance to ampicillin, carbenicillin, and related antibiotics
   9075..232     +  rep_origin     ori (across the origin): high-copy-number ColE1/pMB1/pBR322/pUC origin of replication
