[The description below was written by a language model from this plasmid's Addgene catalogue record and pLannotate feature annotations shown in this document.]
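Description:
pDECKO_mCherry_CEACAM1 is a third-generation-style, self-inactivating lentiviral plasmid built on the pDECKO_mCherry backbone to deliver a pair of CRISPR guide RNAs into human cells. In bacteria it is maintained through a high-copy ColE1/pUC-type origin and selected with ampicillin via β-lactamase. An f1 origin, an SV40 origin and remnants of a lac/lacZα cloning region are also annotated. The viral portion consists of an RSV promoter driving a truncated HIV-1 5' LTR, the Ψ packaging signal with a gag fragment, the Rev response element, a cPPT/CTS, WPRE, and a ΔU3 3' LTR followed by an SV40 polyadenylation signal. Viral genomic RNA can therefore be produced and packaged when helper functions are supplied in trans, while the integrated provirus lacks LTR promoter activity.

The payload, assembled by Gibson cloning, is a tandem dual-guide cassette. The human U6 promoter drives the first guide fused to an S. pyogenes Cas9 scaffold, and this is followed directly by the human H1 promoter driving a second guide with its own scaffold. Expressing two guides from one integrated vector allows paired cuts flanking a target, typically to delete the intervening genomic segment. The record describes the guides as directed against human CEACAM (called a lncRNA in the catalogue entry, while the plasmid name indicates CEACAM1). Downstream, an EF-1α core promoter with its intron A drives a puromycin N-acetyltransferase coding sequence followed by mCherry, which permits both drug selection and fluorescent tracking of transduced cells. The element linking these two reading frames is not annotated. No Cas9 is encoded, so the nuclease must be provided separately. The stated purpose is validation of a paired-guide CRISPR-Cas9 library.
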