Addgene plasmid #140102: pDECKO_mCherry_CEACAM1
Purpose: CRISPR-Cas9 library validation
Depositing lab: Roderic Guigo. Depositing organization: Centre for Genomic Regulation (CRG). Publication: Paired guide RNA CRISPR-Cas9 screening for protein-coding genes and lncRNAs involved in transdifferentiation of human B-cells to macrophages. Arnan C, Ullrich S, Pulido-Quetglas C, Nurtdinov R, Esteban A, Blanco-Fernandez J, Aparicio-Prat E, Johnson R, Perez-Lluch S, Guigo R. BMC Genomics. 2022 May 26;23(1):402. doi: 10.1186/s12864-022-08612-7. PubMed 35619054.
Backbone
  Vector backbone: pDECKO_mCherry
  Vector type: Lentiviral
  Selectable markers: Puromycin
Growth in bacteria
  Bacterial resistance: Ampicillin, 100 μg/mL
  Growth temperature: 37°C
  Growth strain: NEB Stable
  Copy number: High Copy
Gene/Insert
  Gene/Insert name: gRNA1+scaffold+H1promoter+gRNA2
  gRNA/shRNA sequence: 2 guide RNAs againsts lncRNA CEACAM
  Species: H. sapiens (human)
  Promoter: gRNA1 under U6 and gRNA2 under H1
  Cloning method: Gibson Cloning
  Sequencing primers: 5′ GTACAAAATACGTGACGTAG
Terms and licenses: Academic/Nonprofit Terms; Industry Terms: Not Available to Industry
How to cite: pDECKO_mCherry_CEACAM1 was a gift from Roderic Guigo (Addgene plasmid # 140102 ; http://n2t.net/addgene:140102 ; RRID:Addgene_140102)
