>Addgene plasmid #140102 | pDECKO_mCherry_CEACAM1 | depositor partial sequence | sequence record 271582 | GTACAAAATACGTGACGTAG
ATNCTGGGGTAGTTTGCAGTTTTAAATTATGTTTTAAAATGGACTATCATATGCTTACCGTAACTTGAAA
GTATTTCGATTTCTTGGCTTTATATATCTTGTGGAAAGGACGAAACACCGGTTATTGGCGTGGCAGGTAT
GTTTTAGAGCTAGAAATAGCAAGTTAAAATAAGGCTAGTCCGTTATCAACTTGAAAAAGTGGCACCGAGT
CGGTGCTTTTTTGAACGCTGACGTCATCAACCCGCTCCAAGGAATCGCGGGCCCAGTGTCACTAGGCGGG
AACACCCAGCGCGCGTGCGCCCTGGCAGGAAGATGGCTGTGAGGGACAGGGGAGTGGCGCCCTGCAATAT
TTGCATGTCGCTATGTGTTCTGGGAAATCACCATAAACGTGAAATGTCTTTGGATTTGGGAGTCTTATAA
GTTCTGTATGAGACCACTCTTTCCCGACAGGGTTTATGCTGAGGGGTTTTAGAGCTAGAAATAGCAAGTT
AAAATAAGGCTAGTCCGTTATCAACTTGAAAAAGTGGCACCGAGTCGGTGCTTTTTTAAGCTTGGCGTAA
CTAGATCTTGAGACAAATGGCAGTATTCATCCACAATTTTAAAAGAAAAGGGGGGATTGGGGGGTACAGT
GCAGGGGAAAGAATAGTAGACATAATAGCAACAGACATACAAACTAAAGAATTACAAAAACAAATTACA
